Addgene plasmid #99911: psgRNA2.02-MS2-ccdB
Purpose: (Empty Backbone) Basic cloning vector for the expression of MS2 inserted sgRNA
Depositing lab: Yujie Sun. Depositing organization: Peking University. Publication: Long-term dual-color tracking of genomic loci by modified sgRNAs of the CRISPR/Cas9 system. Shao S, Zhang W, Hu H, Xue B, Qin J, Sun C, Sun Y, Wei W, Sun Y. Nucleic Acids Res. 2016 May 19;44(9):e86. doi: 10.1093/nar/gkw066. Epub 2016 Feb 4. PubMed 26850639.
Backbone
  Vector backbone: pcDNA3.1(+)
  Vector type: Mammalian Expression, CRISPR
Growth in bacteria
  Bacterial resistance: Chloramphenicol and Ampicillin, 25 & 100 μg/mL
  Growth temperature: 37°C
  Growth strain: ccdB Survival
  Copy number: High Copy
Gene/Insert
  Gene/Insert name: None
Terms and licenses: Academic/Nonprofit Terms; Industry Terms: Not Available to Industry
How to cite: psgRNA2.02-MS2-ccdB was a gift from Yujie Sun (Addgene plasmid # 99911 ; http://n2t.net/addgene:99911 ; RRID:Addgene_99911)
