[The description below was written by a language model from this plasmid's Addgene catalogue record, the feature table of its GenBank file and pLannotate feature annotations shown in this document.]
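Description:
psgRNA2.02-MS2-ccdB is an empty cloning backbone of about 5.9 kb for expressing MS2-tagged single guide RNAs for the Streptococcus pyogenes CRISPR/Cas9 system in mammalian cells. The catalogue lists pcDNA3.1(+) as the parent vector. However, the annotated features (a synthetic poly(A) signal and a human α2-globin RNA polymerase II pause site upstream of the cassette, an SV40 poly(A) signal downstream, and no mammalian selection marker) do not show the typical pcDNA3.1 CMV or neomycin elements. The plasmid replicates in E. coli from a high-copy ColE1/pUC origin, also carries an f1 origin, and is selected with ampicillin (bla) together with chloramphenicol.

The payload is driven by the human U6 RNA polymerase III promoter, followed by a short T7 promoter and a placeholder cassette flanked by attR1 and attR2 sites. This cassette contains the chloramphenicol acetyltransferase gene with its own promoter and ccdB, which encodes a gyrase-poisoning toxin, so the uncut vector must be maintained in a ccdB-tolerant strain. Replacing the cassette with a guide sequence removes the toxin, so standard strains counter-select against unmodified vector. The record does not state how the spacer is meant to be inserted. Immediately downstream lie fragments of the tracrRNA/gRNA scaffold interrupted by two MS2 stem loops, so the transcribed sgRNA displays binding sites for the bacteriophage MS2 coat protein.

The associated publication concerns long-term dual-colour tracking of genomic loci with modified sgRNAs. This suggests the guides recruit fluorescently labelled MS2 coat protein fusions to Cas9-bound loci for live-cell imaging, with those protein components supplied from other constructs.
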