LOCUS       Exported 5899 bp ds-DNA circular SYN 12-MAY-2021
DEFINITION  Basic cloning vector for the expression of MS2 inserted sgRNA .
ACCESSION   .
VERSION     .
KEYWORDS    psgRNA2.02-MS2-ccdB
SOURCE      synthetic DNA construct
  ORGANISM  synthetic DNA construct
REFERENCE   1 (bases 1 to 5899)
  AUTHORS   Shao S, Zhang W, Hu H, Xue B, Qin J, Sun C, Sun Y, Wei W, Sun Y
  TITLE     Long-term dual-color tracking of genomic loci by modified sgRNAs of
            the CRISPR/Cas9 system.
  JOURNAL   Nucleic Acids Res. 2016 May 19;44(9):e86. doi: 10.1093/nar/gkw066.
            Epub 2016 Feb 4.
  PUBMED    26850639
REFERENCE   2 (bases 1 to 5899)
  AUTHORS   .
  TITLE     Direct Submission
  JOURNAL   Exported May 12, 2021 from SnapGene Server 1.1.58
            http://www.snapgene.com
FEATURES             Location/Qualifiers
     source          1..5899
                     /organism="synthetic DNA construct"
                     /mol_type="other DNA"
     promoter        22..262
                     /label=U6 promoter
                     /note="RNA polymerase III promoter for human U6 snRNA"
     primer_bind     22..42
                     /label=hU6-F
                     /note="Human U6 promoter, forward primer"
     primer_bind     193..212
                     /label=LKO.1 5'
                     /note="Human U6 promoter, forward primer"
     primer_bind     294..313
                     /label=T7
                     /note="T7 promoter, forward primer"
     promoter        294..312
                     /label=T7 promoter
                     /note="promoter for bacteriophage T7 RNA polymerase"
     protein_bind    342..466
                     /gene="mutant version of attR"
                     /label=attR1
                     /bound_moiety="LR Clonase(TM)"
                     /note="recombination site for the Gateway(R) LR reaction"
     CDS             complement(895..1200)
                     /codon_start=1
                     /gene="ccdB"
                     /product="CcdB, a bacterial toxin that poisons DNA gyrase"
                     /label=ccdB
                     /note="Plasmids containing the ccdB gene cannot be
                     propagated in standard E. coli strains."
                     /translation="MQFKVYTYKRESRYRLFVDVQSDIIDTPGRRMVIPLASARLLSDK
                     VSRELYPVVHIGDESWRMMTTDMASVPVSVIGEEVADLSHRENDIKNAINLMFWGI"
     primer_bind     complement(997..1016)
                     /label=ccdB-fwd
                     /note="ccdB gene, forward primer"
     CDS             complement(1550..2203)
                     /codon_start=1
                     /gene="cat"
                     /product="chloramphenicol acetyltransferase"
                     /label=CmR
                     /note="confers resistance to chloramphenicol"
                     /translation="MEKKITGYTTVDISQWHRKEHFEAFQSVAQCTYNQTVQLDITAFL
                     KTVKKNKHKFYPAFIHILARLMNAHPEFRMAMKDGELVIWDSVHPCYTVFHEQTETFSS
                     LWSEYHDDFRQFLHIYSQDVACYGENLAYFPKGFIENMFFVSANPWVSFTSFDLNVANM
                     DNFFAPVFTMGKYYTQGDKVLMPLAIQVHHAVCDGFHVGRMLNELQQYCDEWQGG"
     primer_bind     2118..2137
                     /label=CAT-R
                     /note="Chloramphenicol resistance gene, reverse primer"
     promoter        complement(2204..2306)
                     /label=cat promoter
                     /note="promoter of the E. coli cat gene encoding
                     chloramphenicol acetyltransferase"
     protein_bind    complement(2484..2608)
                     /gene="mutant version of attR"
                     /label=attR2
                     /bound_moiety="LR Clonase(TM)"
                     /note="recombination site for the Gateway(R) LR reaction"
     misc_RNA        2663..2681
                     /label=MS2 stem loop
                     /note="stem loop that binds the bacteriophage MS2 coat
                     protein"
     misc_RNA        2738..2756
                     /label=MS2 stem loop
                     /note="stem loop that binds the bacteriophage MS2 coat
                     protein"
     polyA_signal    2862..2983
                     /label=SV40 poly(A) signal
                     /note="SV40 polyadenylation signal"
     primer_bind     complement(2873..2892)
                     /label=EBV-rev
                     /note="SV40 polyA terminator, reverse primer"
     primer_bind     2927..2946
                     /label=SV40pA-R
                     /note="SV40 polyA, reverse primer"
     primer_bind     complement(3231..3248)
                     /label=L4440
                     /note="L4440 vector, forward primer"
     rep_origin      complement(3402..3990)
                     /direction=LEFT
                     /label=ori
                     /note="high-copy-number ColE1/pMB1/pBR322/pUC origin of
                     replication"
     primer_bind     complement(3482..3501)
                     /label=pBR322ori-F
                     /note="pBR322 origin, forward primer"
     CDS             complement(4161..5021)
                     /codon_start=1
                     /gene="bla"
                     /product="beta-lactamase"
                     /label=AmpR
                     /note="confers resistance to ampicillin, carbenicillin, and
                     related antibiotics"
                     /translation="MSIQHFRVALIPFFAAFCLPVFAHPETLVKVKDAEDQLGARVGYI
                     ELDLNSGKILESFRPEERFPMMSTFKVLLCGAVLSRIDAGQEQLGRRIHYSQNDLVEYS
                     PVTEKHLTDGMTVRELCSAAITMSDNTAANLLLTTIGGPKELTAFLHNMGDHVTRLDRW
                     EPELNEAIPNDERDTTMPVAMATTLRKLLTGELLTLASRQQLIDWMEADKVAGPLLRSA
                     LPAGWFIADKSGAGERGSRGIIAALGPDGKPSRIVVIYTTGSQATMDERNRQIAEIGAS
                     LIKHW"
     primer_bind     4784..4803
                     /label=Amp-R
                     /note="Ampicillin resistance gene, reverse primer"
     promoter        complement(5022..5126)
                     /gene="bla"
                     /label=AmpR promoter
     rep_origin      5153..5608
                     /direction=RIGHT
                     /label=f1 ori
                     /note="f1 bacteriophage origin of replication; arrow
                     indicates direction of (+) strand synthesis"
     primer_bind     complement(5240..5259)
                     /label=F1ori-R
                     /note="F1 origin, reverse primer"
     primer_bind     5450..5471
                     /label=F1ori-F
                     /note="F1 origin, forward primer"
     polyA_signal    5739..5787
                     /note="synthetic polyadenylation signal"
     misc_feature    5801..5892
                     /label=pause site
                     /note="RNA polymerase II transcriptional pause signal from
                     the human alpha-2 globin gene"
     primer_bind     5841..5860
                     /label=RVprimer3
                     /note="pGL3 vector, forward primer"
ORIGIN
        1 ggtaccaagg tcgggcagga agagggccta tttcccatga ttccttcata tttgcatata
       61 cgatacaagg ctgttagaga gataattaga attaatttga ctgtaaacac aaagatatta
      121 gtacaaaata cgtgacgtag aaagtaataa tttcttgggt agtttgcagt tttaaaatta
      181 tgttttaaaa tggactatca tatgcttacc gtaacttgaa agtatttcga tttcttggct
      241 ttatatatct tgtggaaagg acgaaacacc gagagacgct ggcttatcga aattaatacg
      301 actcactata gggagaccca agctggctag ttaagctatc aacaagtttg tacaaaaaag
      361 ctgaacgaga aacgtaaaat gatataaata tcaatatatt aaattagatt ttgcataaaa
      421 aacagactac ataatactgt aaaacacaac atatccagtc actatgaatc aactacttag
      481 atggtattag tgacctgtag tcgaccgaca gccttccaaa tgttcttcgg gtgatgctgc
      541 caacttagtc gaccgacagc cttccaaatg ttcttctcaa acggaatcgt cgtatccagc
      601 ctactcgcta ttgtcctcaa tgccgtatta aatcataaaa agaaataaga aaaagaggtg
      661 cgagcctctt ttttgtgtga caaaataaaa acatctacct attcatatac gctagtgtca
      721 tagtcctgaa aatcatctgc atcaagaaca atttcacaac tcttatactt ttctcttaca
      781 agtcgttcgg cttcatctgg attttcagcc tctatactta ctaaacgtga taaagtttct
      841 gtaatttcta ctgtatcgac ctgcagactg gctgtgtata agggagcctg acatttatat
      901 tccccagaac atcaggttaa tggcgttttt gatgtcattt tcgcggtggc tgagatcagc
      961 cacttcttcc ccgataacgg agaccggcac actggccata tcggtggtca tcatgcgcca
     1021 gctttcatcc ccgatatgca ccaccgggta aagttcacgg gagactttat ctgacagcag
     1081 acgtgcactg gccaggggga tcaccatccg tcgcccgggc gtgtcaataa tatcactctg
     1141 tacatccaca aacagacgat aacggctctc tcttttatag gtgtaaacct taaactgcat
     1201 ttcaccagcc cctgttctcg tcagcaaaag agccgttcat ttcaataaac cgggcgacct
     1261 cagccatccc ttcctgattt tccgctttcc agcgttcggc acgcagacga cgggcttcat
     1321 tctgcatggt tgtgcttacc agaccggaga tattgacatc atatatgcct tgagcaactg
     1381 atagctgtcg ctgtcaactg tcactgtaat acgctgcttc atagcatacc tctttttgac
     1441 atacttcggg tatacatatc agtatatatt cttataccgc aaaaatcagc gcgcaaatac
     1501 gcatactgtt atctggcttt tagtaagccg gatccacgcg gcgtttacgc cccccctgcc
     1561 actcatcgca gtactgttgt aattcattaa gcattctgcc gacatggaag ccatcacaaa
     1621 cggcatgatg aacctgaatc gccagcggca tcagcacctt gtcgccttgc gtataatatt
     1681 tgcccatggt gaaaacgggg gcgaagaagt tgtccatatt ggccacgttt aaatcaaaac
     1741 tggtgaaact cacccaggga ttggctgaga cgaaaaacat attctcaata aaccctttag
     1801 ggaaataggc caggttttca ccgtaacacg ccacatcttg cgaatatatg tgtagaaact
     1861 gccggaaatc gtcgtggtat tcactccaga gcgatgaaaa cgtttcagtt tgctcatgga
     1921 aaacggtgta acaagggtga acactatccc atatcaccag ctcaccgtct ttcattgcca
     1981 tacggaattc cggatgagca ttcatcaggc gggcaagaat gtgaataaag gccggataaa
     2041 acttgtgctt atttttcttt acggtcttta aaaaggccgt aatatccagc tgaacggtct
     2101 ggttataggt acattgagca actgactgaa atgcctcaaa atgttcttta cgatgccatt
     2161 gggatatatc aacggtggta tatccagtga tttttttctc cattttagct tccttagctc
     2221 ctgaaaatct cgataactca aaaaatacgc ccggtagtga tcttatttca ttatggtgaa
     2281 agttggaacc tcttacgtgc cgatcaacgt ctcattttcg ccaaaagttg gcccagggct
     2341 tcccggtatc aacagggaca ccaggattta tttattctgc gaagtgatct tccgtcacag
     2401 gtatttattc ggcgcaaagt gcgtcgggtg atgctgccaa cttagtcgac tacaggtcac
     2461 taataccatc taagtagttg attcatagtg actggatatg ttgtgtttta cagtattatg
     2521 tagtctgttt tttatgcaaa atctaattta atatattgat atttatatca ttttacgttt
     2581 ctcgttcagc tttcttgtac aaagtggttg atctagaggg cccgcggttc gaacgtctct
     2641 gtttaagagc tatgctgggc caacatgagg atcacccatg tctgcagggc ccagcatagc
     2701 aagtttaaat aaggctagtc cgttatcaac ttggccaaca tgaggatcac ccatgtctgc
     2761 agggccaagt ggcaccgagt cggtgctttt ttttctagac ccagctttct gcattactcg
     2821 aggtcgacgg tatggcggcc ggccgcttcg agcagacatg ataagataca ttgatgagtt
     2881 tggacaaacc acaactagaa tgcagtgaaa aaaatgcttt atttgtgaaa tttgtgatgc
     2941 tattgcttta tttgtaacca ttataagctg caataaacaa gttaacaaca acaattgcat
     3001 tcattttatg tttcaggttc agggggaggt gtgggaggtt ttttaaagca agtaaaacct
     3061 ctacaaatgt ggtaaaatcg ataaggatcc gtcgaccgat gcccttgaga gccttcaacc
     3121 cagtcagctc cttccggtgg gcgcggggca tgactatcgt cgccgcactt atgactgtct
     3181 tctttatcat gcaactcgta ggacaggtgc cggcagcgct cttccgcttc ctcgctcact
     3241 gactcgctgc gctcggtcgt tcggctgcgg cgagcggtat cagctcactc aaaggcggta
     3301 atacggttat ccacagaatc aggggataac gcaggaaaga acatgtgagc aaaaggccag
     3361 caaaaggcca ggaaccgtaa aaaggccgcg ttgctggcgt ttttccatag gctccgcccc
     3421 cctgacgagc atcacaaaaa tcgacgctca agtcagaggt ggcgaaaccc gacaggacta
     3481 taaagatacc aggcgtttcc ccctggaagc tccctcgtgc gctctcctgt tccgaccctg
     3541 ccgcttaccg gatacctgtc cgcctttctc ccttcgggaa gcgtggcgct ttctcatagc
     3601 tcacgctgta ggtatctcag ttcggtgtag gtcgttcgct ccaagctggg ctgtgtgcac
     3661 gaaccccccg ttcagcccga ccgctgcgcc ttatccggta actatcgtct tgagtccaac
     3721 ccggtaagac acgacttatc gccactggca gcagccactg gtaacaggat tagcagagcg
     3781 aggtatgtag gcggtgctac agagttcttg aagtggtggc ctaactacgg ctacactaga
     3841 agaacagtat ttggtatctg cgctctgctg aagccagtta ccttcggaaa aagagttggt
     3901 agctcttgat ccggcaaaca aaccaccgct ggtagcggtg gtttttttgt ttgcaagcag
     3961 cagattacgc gcagaaaaaa aggatctcaa gaagatcctt tgatcttttc tacggggtct
     4021 gacgctcagt ggaacgaaaa ctcacgttaa gggattttgg tcatgagatt atcaaaaagg
     4081 atcttcacct agatcctttt aaattaaaaa tgaagtttta aatcaatcta aagtatatat
     4141 gagtaaactt ggtctgacag ttaccaatgc ttaatcagtg aggcacctat ctcagcgatc
     4201 tgtctatttc gttcatccat agttgcctga ctccccgtcg tgtagataac tacgatacgg
     4261 gagggcttac catctggccc cagtgctgca atgataccgc gagacccacg ctcaccggct
     4321 ccagatttat cagcaataaa ccagccagcc ggaagggccg agcgcagaag tggtcctgca
     4381 actttatccg cctccatcca gtctattaat tgttgccggg aagctagagt aagtagttcg
     4441 ccagttaata gtttgcgcaa cgttgttgcc attgctacag gcatcgtggt gtcacgctcg
     4501 tcgtttggta tggcttcatt cagctccggt tcccaacgat caaggcgagt tacatgatcc
     4561 cccatgttgt gcaaaaaagc ggttagctcc ttcggtcctc cgatcgttgt cagaagtaag
     4621 ttggccgcag tgttatcact catggttatg gcagcactgc ataattctct tactgtcatg
     4681 ccatccgtaa gatgcttttc tgtgactggt gagtactcaa ccaagtcatt ctgagaatag
     4741 tgtatgcggc gaccgagttg ctcttgcccg gcgtcaatac gggataatac cgcgccacat
     4801 agcagaactt taaaagtgct catcattgga aaacgttctt cggggcgaaa actctcaagg
     4861 atcttaccgc tgttgagatc cagttcgatg taacccactc gtgcacccaa ctgatcttca
     4921 gcatctttta ctttcaccag cgtttctggg tgagcaaaaa caggaaggca aaatgccgca
     4981 aaaaagggaa taagggcgac acggaaatgt tgaatactca tactcttcct ttttcaatat
     5041 tattgaagca tttatcaggg ttattgtctc atgagcggat acatatttga atgtatttag
     5101 aaaaataaac aaataggggt tccgcgcaca tttccccgaa aagtgccacc tgnnnnnnnn
     5161 nnnnnnnnnn nnnnnnnnnn nnnnnnnnnn nnnnnnnnnn nnnnnnnnnn nnnnnnnnnn
     5221 nnnnnnnnnn nnnnnnnnnn nnnnnnnnnn nnnnnnnnnn nnnnnnnnnn nnnnnncnnn
     5281 nnnnnnnnnn nnnnnnnnnn nnnnnnnnnn nnnnnnnnnn nnnnnnnnnn nnnnnnnnnn
     5341 nnnnnnnnnn nnnnnnnnnn nnnnnnnnan nnnnnnnnnn nnnnnnnnnn nnnnnnnnnn
     5401 nnnnnnnnnn nnnnnnnncc tttgacgttg gagtccacgt tctttaatag tggactcttg
     5461 ttccaaactg gaacaacact caaccctatc tcggtctatt cttttgattt ataagggatt
     5521 ttgccgattt cggcctattg gttaaaaaat gagctgattt aacaaaaatt taacgcgaat
     5581 tttaacaaaa tattaacgct tacaatttgc cattcgccat tcaggctgcg caactgttgg
     5641 gaagggcgat cggtgcgggc ctcttcgcta ttacgccagc ccaagctacc atgataagta
     5701 agtaatatta aggtacggga ggtacttgga gcggccgcaa taaaatatct ttattttcat
     5761 tacatctgtg tgttggtttt ttgtgtgaat cgatagtact aacatacgct ctccatcaaa
     5821 acaaaacgaa acaaaacaaa ctagcaaaat aggctgtccc cagtgcaagt gcaggtgcca
     5881 gaacatttct ctatcgata
//
