Features (pLannotate 1.2.2; 24 found; start..end, strand, type, name):
     22..261     +  promoter       U6 promoter: RNA polymerase III promoter for human U6 snRNA
    293..311     +  promoter       T7 promoter: promoter for bacteriophage T7 RNA polymerase
    341..465     +  protein_bind   attR1: mutant version of attR; recombination site for the Gateway® LR reaction LR Clonase™
    701..853     -  CDS            dpnD (fragment): DPND_STRPN - Protein predicted: Swiss-Prot protein existence level 4. From Streptococcus pneumoniae serotype 4 (strain ATCC BAA-334 / TIGR4).
    897..1199    -  CDS            ccdB: CCDB_ECOLI - Also known as G, letB, letD. Experimental evidence at protein level: Swiss-Prot protein existence level 1. Toxic component of a type II toxin-antitoxin (TA) system, functioning in plasmid maintainence. Responsible for the post- segregational killing (PSK) of plasmid-free cells, also referred to as a plasmid addiction system. Half-life of over 2 hours. Cell killing by CcdB is accompanied by filamentation, defects in chromosome and plasmid segregation, defects in cell division, formation of anucleate cells, decreased DNA synthesis and plasmid loss. Interferes with the activity of DN
   1204..1362    -  CDS            ccdA (fragment): CCDA_ECO57 - Also known as H, letA. Experimental evidence at protein level: Swiss-Prot protein existence level 1. Antitoxin component of a type II toxin-antitoxin (TA) system which inhibits the post-segregational killing (PSK) of plasmid-free cells, also referred to as a plasmid addiction system. Binds to and blocks the activity of CcdB; will also remove bound CcdB protein from the CcdB-GyrA complex by forming a CcdA-CcdB complex, a process termed rejuvenation. Functions as a transcriptional corepressor for the ccdAB operon, repression also requires CcdB (By similarity). From Escherichia coli
   1544..2202    -  CDS            CmR: chloramphenicol acetyltransferase; cat; confers resistance to chloramphenicol
   2203..2305    -  promoter       cat promoter: promoter of the E. coli cat gene encoding chloramphenicol acetyltransferase
   2483..2607    -  protein_bind   attR2: mutant version of attR; recombination site for the Gateway® LR reaction LR Clonase™
   2662..2680    +  misc_RNA       MS2 stem loop: stem loop that binds the bacteriophage MS2 coat protein
   2691..2732    +  misc_RNA       tracrRNA (fragment): trans-activating CRISPR RNA for the Streptococcus pyogenes CRISPR/Cas9 system
   2737..2755    +  misc_RNA       MS2 stem loop: stem loop that binds the bacteriophage MS2 coat protein
   2766..2785    +  misc_RNA       gRNA scaffold (fragment): guide RNA scaffold for the Streptococcus pyogenes CRISPR/Cas9 system
   2816..2832    -  misc_feature   MCS (fragment): pBluescript multiple cloning site
   2861..2982    -  polyA_signal   SV40 poly(A) signal: SV40 polyadenylation signal
   3005..3073    -  CDS            large T antigen (fragment): large T antigen from SV40 (simian virus 40)
   3089..3221    +  CDS            TcR (fragment): tetracycline efflux protein; tet; confers resistance to tetracycline
   3401..3989    -  rep_origin     ori: high-copy-number ColE1/pMB1/pBR322/pUC origin of replication
   4160..5020    -  CDS            AmpR: β-lactamase; bla; confers resistance to ampicillin, carbenicillin, and related antibiotics
   5021..5125    -  promoter       AmpR promoter: bla
   5152..5607    +  rep_origin     f1 ori (sequence partly withheld): f1 bacteriophage origin of replication; arrow indicates direction of (+) strand synthesis
   5612..5679    -  CDS            lacZα (fragment): LacZα fragment of β-galactosidase; lacZ fragment
   5738..5786    +  polyA_signal   poly(A) signal: synthetic polyadenylation signal
   5800..5891    +  misc_feature   pause site: RNA polymerase II transcriptional pause signal from the human α2 globin gene
>Addgene plasmid #99911 | psgRNA2.02-MS2-ccdB | depositor full sequence | sequence record 182679 | Full Sequence
GGTACCAAGGTCGGGCAGGAAGAGGGCCTATTTCCATGATTCCTTCATATTTGCATATACGATACAAGGC
TGTTAGAGAGATAATTAGAATTAATTTGACTGTAAACACAAAGATATTAGTACAAAATACGTGACGTAGA
AAGTAATAATTTCTTGGGTATTTGCAGTTTTTAAAATTATGTTTTAAAATGGACTATCATATGCTTACCG
TAACTTGAAAGTATTTCGATTTCTTGGCTTTATATATCTTGTGGAAAGGACGAAACACCGAGAGACGCTG
GCTTATCGAAATTAATACGACTCACTATAGGGAGACCCAAGCTGGCTAGTTAAGCTATCAACAAGTTTGT
ACAAAAAAGCTGAACGAGAAACGTAAAATGATATAAATATCAATATATTAAATTAGATTTTGCATAAAAA
ACAGACTACATAATACTGTAAAACACAACATATCCAGTCACTATGAATCAACTACTTAGATGGTATTAGT
GACCTGTAGTCGACCGACAGCCTTCCAAATGTTCTTCGGGTGATGCTGCCAACTTAGTCGACCGACAGCC
TTCCAAATGTTCTTCTCAAACGGAATCGTCGTATCCAGCCTACTCGCTATTGTCCTCAATGCCGTATTAA
ATCATAAAAAGAAATAAGAAAAAGAGGTGCGAGCCTCTTTTTTGTGTGACAAAATAAAAACATCTACCTA
TTCATATACGCTAGTGTCATAGTCCTGAAAATCATCTGCATCAAGAACAATTTCACAACTCTTATACTTT
TCTCTTACAAGTCGTTCGGCTTCATCTGGATTTTCAGCCTCTATACTTACTAAACGTGATAAAGTTTCTG
TAATTTCTACTGTATCGACCTGCAGACTGGCTGTGTATAAGGGAGCCTGACATTTATATTCCCCAGAACA
TCAGGTTAATGGCGTTTTTGATGTCATTTTCGCGGTGGCTGAGATCAGCCACTTCTTCCCCGATAACGGA
GACCGGCACACTGGCCATATCGGTGGTCATCATGCGCCAGCTTTCATCCCCGATATGCACCACCGGGTAA
AGTTCACGGGAGACTTTATCTGACAGCAGACGTGCACTGGCCAGGGGGATCACCATCCGTCGCCCGGGCG
TGTCAATAATATCACTCTGTACATCCACAAACAGACGATAACGGCTCTCTCTTTTATAGGTGTAAACCTT
AAACTGCATTTCACCAGCCCCTGTTCTCGTCAGCAAAAGAGCCGTTCATTTCAATAAACCGGGCGACCTC
AGCCATCCCTTCCTGATTTTCCGCTTTCCAGCGTTCGGCACGCAGACGACGGGCTTCATTCTGCATGGTT
GTGCTTACCAGACCGGAGATATTGACATCATATATGCCTTGAGCAACTGATAGCTGTCGCTGTCAACTGT
CACTGTAATACGCTGCTTCATAGCATACCTCTTTTTGACATACTTCGGGTATACATATCAGTATATATTC
TTATACCGCAAAAATCAGCGCGCAAATACGCATACTGTTATCTGGCTTTTAGTAAGCCGGATCCACGCGG
CGTTTACGCCCCCCCTGCCACTCATCGCAGTACTGTTGTAATTCATTAAGCATTCTGCCGACATGGAAGC
CATCACAAACGGCATGATGAACCTGAATCGCCAGCGGCATCAGCACCTTGTCGCCTTGCGTATAATATTT
GCCCATGGTGAAAACGGGGGCGAAGAAGTTGTCCATATTGGCCACGTTTAAATCAAAACTGGTGAAACTC
ACCCAGGGATTGGCTGAGACGAAAAACATATTCTCAATAAACCCTTTAGGGAAATAGGCCAGGTTTTCAC
CGTAACACGCCACATCTTGCGAATATATGTGTAGAAACTGCCGGAAATCGTCGTGGTATTCACTCCAGAG
CGATGAAAACGTTTCAGTTTGCTCATGGAAAACGGTGTAACAAGGGTGAACACTATCCCATATCACCAGC
TCACCGTCTTTCATTGCCATACGGAATTCCGGATGAGCATTCATCAGGCGGGCAAGAATGTGAATAAAGG
CCGGATAAAACTTGTGCTTATTTTTCTTTACGGTCTTTAAAAAGGCCGTAATATCCAGCTGAACGGTCTG
GTTATAGGTACATTGAGCAACTGACTGAAATGCCTCAAAATGTTCTTTACGATGCCATTGGGATATATCA
ACGGTGGTATATCCAGTGATTTTTTTCTCCATTTTAGCTTCCTTAGCTCCTGAAAATCTCGATAACTCAA
AAAATACGCCCGGTAGTGATCTTATTTCATTATGGTGAAAGTTGGAACCTCTTACGTGCCGATCAACGTC
TCATTTTCGCCAAAAGTTGGCCCAGGGCTTCCCGGTATCAACAGGGACACCAGGATTTATTTATTCTGCG
AAGTGATCTTCCGTCACAGGTATTTATTCGGCGCAAAGTGCGTCGGGTGATGCTGCCAACTTAGTCGACT
ACAGGTCACTAATACCATCTAAGTAGTTGATTCATAGTGACTGGATATGTTGTGTTTTACAGTATTATGT
AGTCTGTTTTTTATGCAAAATCTAATTTAATATATTGATATTTATATCATTTTACGTTTCTCGTTCAGCT
TTCTTGTACAAAGTGGTTGATCTAGAGGGCCCGCGGTTCGAACGTCTCTGTTTAAGAGCTATGCTGGGCC
AACATGAGGATCACCCATGTCTGCAGGGCCCAGCATAGCAAGTTTAAATAAGGCTAGTCCGTTATCAACT
TGGCCAACATGAGGATCACCCATGTCTGCAGGGCCAAGTGGCACCGAGTCGGTGCTTTTTTTTCTAGACC
CAGCTTTCTGCATTACTCGAGGTCGACGGTATGGCGGCCGGCCGCTTCGAGCAGACATGATAAGATACAT
TGATGAGTTTGGACAAACCACAACTAGAATGCAGTGAAAAAAATGCTTTATTTGTGAAATTTGTGATGCT
ATTGCTTTATTTGTAACCATTATAAGCTGCAATAAACAAGTTAACAACAACAATTGCATTCATTTTATGT
TTCAGGTTCAGGGGGAGGTGTGGGAGGTTTTTTAAAGCAAGTAAAACCTCTACAAATGTGGTAAAATCGA
TAAGGATCCGTCGACCGATGCCCTTGAGAGCCTTCAACCCAGTCAGCTCCTTCCGGTGGGCGCGGGGCAT
GACTATCGTCGCCGCACTTATGACTGTCTTCTTTATCATGCAACTCGTAGGACAGGTGCCGGCAGCGCTC
TTCCGCTTCCTCGCTCACTGACTCGCTGCGCTCGGTCGTTCGGCTGCGGCGAGCGGTATCAGCTCACTCA
AAGGCGGTAATACGGTTATCCACAGAATCAGGGGATAACGCAGGAAAGAACATGTGAGCAAAAGGCCAGC
AAAAGGCCAGGAACCGTAAAAAGGCCGCGTTGCTGGCGTTTTTCCATAGGCTCCGCCCCCCTGACGAGCA
TCACAAAAATCGACGCTCAAGTCAGAGGTGGCGAAACCCGACAGGACTATAAAGATACCAGGCGTTTCCC
CCTGGAAGCTCCCTCGTGCGCTCTCCTGTTCCGACCCTGCCGCTTACCGGATACCTGTCCGCCTTTCTCC
CTTCGGGAAGCGTGGCGCTTTCTCAATGCTCACGCTGTAGGTATCTCAGTTCGGTGTAGGTCGTTCGCTC
CAAGCTGGGCTGTGTGCACGAACCCCCCGTTCAGCCCGACCGCTGCGCCTTATCCGGTAACTATCGTCTT
GAGTCCAACCCGGTAAGACACGACTTATCGCCACTGGCAGCAGCCACTGGTAACAGGATTAGCAGAGCGA
GGTATGTAGGCGGTGCTACAGAGTTCTTGAAGTGGTGGCCTAACTACGGCTACACTAGAAGGACAGTATT
TGGTATCTGCGCTCTGCTGAAGCCAGTTACCTTCGGAAAAAGAGTTGGTAGCTCTTGATCCGGCAAACAA
ACCACCGCTGGTAGCGGTGGTTTTTTTGTTTGCAAGCAGCAGATTACGCGCAGAAAAAAAGGATCTCAAG
AAGATCCTTTGATCTTTTCTACGGGGTCTGACGCTCAGTGGAACGAAAACTCACGTTAAGGGATTTTGGT
CATGAGATTATCAAAAAGGATCTTCACCTAGATCCTTTTAAATTAAAAATGAAGTTTTAAATCAATCTAA
AGTATATATGAGTAAACTTGGTCTGACAGTTACCAATGCTTAATCAGTGAGGCACCTATCTCAGCGATCT
GTCTATTTCGTTCATCCATAGTTGCCTGACTCCCCGTCGTGTAGATAACTACGATACGGGAGGGCTTACC
ATCTGGCCCCAGTGCTGCAATGATACCGCGAGACCCACGCTCACCGGCTCCAGATTTATCAGCAATAAAC
CAGCCAGCCGGAAGGGCCGAGCGCAGAAGTGGTCCTGCAACTTTATCCGCCTCCATCCAGTCTATTAATT
GTTGCCGGGAAGCTAGAGTAAGTAGTTCGCCAGTTAATAGTTTGCGCAACGTTGTTGCCATTGCTACAGG
CATCGTGGTGTCACGCTCGTCGTTTGGTATGGCTTCATTCAGCTCCGGTTCCCAACGATCAAGGCGAGTT
ACATGATCCCCCATGTTGTGCAAAAAAGCGGTTAGCTCCTTCGGTCCTCCGATCGTTGTCAGAAGTAAGT
TGGCCGCAGTGTTATCACTCATGGTTATGGCAGCACTGCATAATTCTCTTACTGTCATGCCATCCGTAAG
ATGCTTTTCTGTGACTGGTGAGTACTCAACCAAGTCATTCTGAGAATAGTGTATGCGGCGACCGAGTTGC
TCTTGCCCGGCGTCAATACGGGATAATACCGCGCCACATAGCAGAACTTTAAAAGTGCTCATCATTGGAA
AACGTTCTTCGGGGCGAAAACTCTCAAGGATCTTACCGCTGTTGAGATCCAGTTCGATGTAACCCACTCG
TGCACCCAACTGATCTTCAGCATCTTTTACTTTCACCAGCGTTTCTGGGTGAGCAAAAACAGGAAGGCAA
AATGCCGCAAAAAAGGGAATAAGGGCGACACGGAAATGTTGAATACTCATACTCTTCCTTTTTCAATATT
ATTGAAGCATTTATCAGGGTTATTGTCTCATGAGCGGATACATATTTGAATGTATTTAGAAAAATAAACA
AATAGGGGTTCCGCGCACATTTCCCCGAAAAGTGCCACCTG
[124 nt withheld, positions 5152-5275]
C
[91 nt withheld, positions 5277-5367]
A
[49 nt withheld, positions 5369-5417]
CCTTTGACGTTGGAGTCCACGTTCTTTAATAGTGGACTCTTGTTCCAAACTGGAACAACACTCAACCCTA
TCTCGGTCTATTCTTTTGATTTATAAGGGATTTTGCCGATTTCGGCCTATTGGTTAAAAAATGAGCTGAT
TTAACAAAAATTTAACGCGAATTTTAACAAAATATTAACGTTTACAATTTCCCATTCGCCATTCAGGCTG
CGCAACTGTTGGGAAGGGCGATCGGTGCGGGCCTCTTCGCTATTACGCCAGCCCAAGCTACCATGATAAG
TAAGTAATATTAAGGTACGGGAGGTACTTGGAGCGGCCGCAATAAAATATCTTTATTTTCATTACATCTG
TGTGTTGGTTTTTTGTGTGAATCGATAGTACTAACATACGCTCTCCATCAAAACAAAACGAAACAAAACA
AACTAGCAAAATAGGCTGTCCCCAGTGCAAGTGCAGGTGCCAGAACATTTCTCTATCGATA
